>Addgene plasmid #19081 | Ta1098 E231A | addgene partial sequence | sequence record 24478 | T7-term
ATGCTCTTNGGGCTTTGTTAGCAGCCGGATCTCAGTGGTGGTGGTGGTGGTGCTCGAGCTGCACCCTGTA
GCGCAAAATACCTGCAAATCCACCGAATTTCTTCACTATCTGCCCCGGATCATTGCTCACGCTCACTATA
TGTATTCTCGTCCCAACCGTTTGAGCAATGCTCAGTGATCTTCTGCCATCCTCTGTTCTGAACATTTCAT
CGGTTATTATGAGGTCTGACAGGGCCCCCATCTGCAGAGCACTCTCAGTCTGGTCCCTCCCATAGACCCC
CATATCTTTTTTCACTGCGACCAGAAACTCATCCACTATCTCCTTGTCCCTGGCGATCCTTTCATTACTC
AGCAGCTTCGCCCCATCGGCGGAGGTTATGAATGCATAAACAGCGCCAGAATCAGTCCTGTTTGCCGGAA
AACTGCCGATGACATTTACTCCCCTCTGAGCGCAGTACCTTGCGAACCTGTCCCTGGCAAATCCCGGGCC
GAGAATAATGATACTGTTGCTGTAGTTCTTCAGCGCGTTCACAATCTGATCGAAATATGAGGCTTCGGAA
TAGTTGCCCTCTGCGTATTTACCGGATCTCCCTGAATAGACAGTGNCNGGTGTGAGNNATTCNNNNNAGN
TGTANTGAAAAAANNCGGCNCTTCATCCTCATCCATGGNTACAGCGGGTATANATACCGNAANGTATTTN
CATCNNGCCCTNTNNAAAAANCNAGGGGGGNCGCCNATTCTTGGNGANGNAATCTCGCTATCACGGGACG
TANGATNGGGNTACCTTNATTTCNGNCCNAAANCNTNAAGNTCGNGNNGGGCNGGTGCAAANCGGATCAN
TCCCC
