[The description below was written by a language model from this plasmid's Addgene catalogue record.]
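Description:
Ta1098 E231A is a bacterial expression plasmid built on the pET21a(+) backbone (about 5.4 kb without insert) and carrying a roughly 1 kb open reading frame from the archaeon Thermoplasma acidophilum. The insert encodes the protein annotated as a cell division protein pelota-related protein, the archaeal counterpart of yeast Dom34, to which the record's gene link points. The coding sequence bears a single point substitution, E231A, replacing a glutamate with alanine. It was cloned by restriction digestion between the NdeI and XhoI sites, both of which remain intact, so the insert can be excised or exchanged.

The plasmid is selected with ampicillin and is listed as high copy, with propagation in a standard cloning strain. No feature table is supplied, so the regulatory elements are not itemised. However, pET21a(+) vectors generally drive expression from a T7 promoter under lac operator control, consistent with the T7 sequencing primer listed, and so need a host that supplies T7 RNA polymerase for protein production. The record notes only a "C tag" at the C terminus of the insert without naming it. Cloning into XhoI of this backbone typically places the insert in frame with the vector's C-terminal hexahistidine tag, but that identity is not explicitly stated.

The associated work concerns structural and functional analysis of Dom34, a key component of no-go mRNA decay. This suggests the construct is used to produce recombinant mutant protein for comparison with the wild type. The specific role of residue 231 is not given in the record.
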