Addgene plasmid #19081: Ta1098 E231A
Depositing lab: SeWon Suh. Depositing organization: Seoul National University. Publication: Structural and functional insights into dom34, a key component of no-go mRNA decay. Lee HH, Kim YS, Kim KH, Heo I, Kim SK, Kim O, Kim HK, Yoon JY, Kim HS, Kim do J, Lee SJ, Yoon HJ, Kim SJ, Lee BG, Song HK, Kim VN, Park CM, Suh SW. Mol Cell. 2007 Sep 21. 27(6):938-50. 10.1016/j.molcel.2007.07.019 PubMed 17889667.
Backbone
  Vector backbone: pET21a(+)
  Backbone size w/o insert (bp): 5443
  Vector type: Bacterial Expression
Growth in bacteria
  Bacterial resistance: Ampicillin, 100 μg/mL
  Growth temperature: 37°C
  Growth strain: DH5alpha
  Copy number: High Copy
Gene/Insert
  Gene/Insert name: Cell division protein pelota related protein (alt name: Thermoplasma acidophilum)
  Species: Thermoplasma acidophilum
  Insert size (bp): 1020
  Mutation: E231A
  Entrez Gene: DOM34 (a.k.a. YNL001W)
  Tag / fusion protein: C tag (C terminal on insert)
  Cloning method: Restriction Enzyme; 5′ cloning site NdeI (not destroyed); 3′ cloning site XhoI (not destroyed)
  Sequencing primers: 5′ T7
Terms and licenses: Academic/Nonprofit Terms; Industry Terms: Not Available to Industry
How to cite: Ta1098 E231A was a gift from SeWon Suh (Addgene plasmid # 19081 ; http://n2t.net/addgene:19081 ; RRID:Addgene_19081)
